>Addgene plasmid #54165 | mEmerald-MCM3-C-19 | depositor partial sequence | sequence record 84327 | insert sequence
ACGTCAGATCCGCTAGCGCTACCGGTCGCCACCATGGTGAGCAAGGGCGAGGAGCTGTTCACCGGGGTGG
TGCCCATCCTGGTCGAGCTGGACGGCGACGTAAACGGCCACAAGTTCAGCGTGTCCGGCGAGGGCGAGGG
CGATGCCACCTACGGCAAGCTGACCCTGAAGTTCATCTGCACCACCGGCAAGCTGCCCGTGCCCTGGCCC
ACCCTCGTGACCACCTTGACCTACGGCGTGCAGTGCTTCGCCCGCTACCCCGACCACATGAAGCAGCACG
ACTTCTTCAAGTCCGCCATGCCCGAAGGCTACGTCCAGGAGCGCACCATCTTCTTCAAGGACGACGGCAA
CTACAAGACCCGCGCCGAGGTGAAGTTCGAGGGCGACACCCTGGTGAACCGCATCGAGCTGAAGGGCATC
GACTTCAAGGAGGACGGCAACATCCTGGGGCACAAGCTGGAGTACAACTACAACAGCCACAAGGTCTATA
TCACCGCCGACAAGCAGAAGAACGGCATCAAGGTGAACTTCAAGACCCGCCACAACATCGAGGACGGCAG
CGTGCAGCTCGCCGACCACTACCAGCAGAACACCCCCATCGGCGACGGCCCCGTGCTGCTGCCCGACAAC
CACTACCTGAGCACCCAGTCCAAGCTGAGCAAAGACCCCAACGAGAAGCGCGATCACATGGTCCTGCTGG
AGTTCGTGACCGCCGCCGGGATCACTCTCGGCATGGACGAGCTGTACAAGTCCGGAGAAGGGCAAGGGCA
AGGGCAAGGGCCGGGCCGCGGCTACGCGTATCGATCCATGGCGGGCACAGTAGTGCTGGATGATGTGGAG
CTGCGGGAAGCGCAGAGAGACTACTTGGACTTCCTGGATGACGAGGAGGACCAAGGCATTTACCAGAACA
AGGTTCGGGAACTGATCAGTGACAACCAGTATCGGCTGATTGTCAGCGTGAATGACCTGCGCAGGAAGAA
TGAAAAGAGGGCTAACCGCCTCCTGAACAATGCGTTTGAGGAGCTGGTTGCCTTCCAGCGGGCCTTGAAG
GATTTCGTGGCCTCCATTGACGCCACCTACGCCAAGCAGTATGAGGAGTTCTACATAGGATTGGAAGGCA
GCTTTGGCTCAAAGCACGTTTCTCCCCGGACTCTCACTTCCTGCTTCCTCAGCTGTGTGGTCTGTGTGGA
AGGCATTGTTACTAAATGCTCTCTGGTTCGCCCCAAAGTCGTTCGCAGTGTTCACTACTGTCCTGCTACT
AAGAAGACCATAGAGCGACGCTACTCTGACCTCACCACCCTAGTGGCTTTCCCATCCAGTTCTGTTTATC
CCACAAAGGATGAGGAGAACAACCCCCTGGAGACAGAGTATGGCCTGTCTGTCTACAAGGACCACCAGAC
CATCACCATCCAGGAGATGCCAGAGAAGGCCCCTGCTGGTCAGCTCCCTCGCTCCGTGGACGTCATTCTA
GACGATGACCTGGTGGATAAAGTGAAGCCTGGTGACAGAATACAGGTGGTGGGGACCTACCGCTGCCTTC
CAGGGAAGAAGGGCTGCTACACCTCGGGGACCTTCAGGACCGTCCTGATTGCCTGTAATGTGAAGCAGAT
GAGTAAGGATATTCAGCCTGCATTCTCTGCGGACGATATAGCCAAGATCAAGAAGTTCAGCAAAACTCGT
TCCAAGGATGTCTTTGAGCAGCTGGCCCGGTCGTTAGCCCCGAGCATCCATGGGCATGACTATGTCAAGA
AGGCAATCCTCTGCTTGCTCCTGGGAGGGGTGGAGCGGGAACTTGAAAACGGCAGCCACATCCGTGGAGA
CATCAATATTCTTCTAATAGGTGACCCCTCCGTTGCCAAGTCCCAGCTTCTGCGGTACGTGCTTTGCACG
GCGCCCAGGGCCATTCCCACCACGGGACGGGGCTCCTCTGGAGTGGGTCTCACAGCTGCTGTCACTACAG
ACCAGGAAACAGGGGAGCGCCGCCTGGAAGCTGGTGCTATGGTCCTGGCTGACCGTGGAGTGGTTTGCAT
TGATGAGTTTGACAAGATGTCTGACATGGACCGCACAGCCATCCACGAGGTGATGGAGCAGGGTCGAGTG
ACCATTGCAAAGGCTGGCATCCATGCCCGACTCAATGCCCGCTGCAGTGTTTTGGCAGCTGCCAATCCAG
TCTATGGCAGGTATGATCAGTATAAGACCCCCATGGAGAACATTGGGCTGCAGGACTCACTGCTGTCTAG
ATTTGACCTGCTCTTCATCATGCTGGATCAGATGGACCCTGAACAGGATCGGGAGATCTCAGACCACGTC
CTTAGGATGCACCAATACAGGGCCCCGGGGGAGCAGGACGGTGATGCTTTGCCATTGGGTAGTTCAGTGG
ATATCCTGGCCACAGACGATCCTGACTTTACCCAGGATGACCAGCAAGATACCCGCATTTATGAGAAGCA
TGACAGCCTTCTACATGGGACCAAGAAGAAAAAGGAGAAGATGGTGAGCGCAGCTTTTATGAAGAAGTAC
ATTCACGTGGCCAAAATTATCAAGCCCACCCTGACACAGGAGTCAGCAGCCTACATTGCAGAAGAATACT
CACGCCTGCGCAGCCAGGACAGTATGAGCTCAGACACTGCCCGGACATCTCCAGTTACAGCACGGACACT
GGAAACTCTGATTCGACTGGCCACGGCCCATGCGAAGGCCCGGATGAGCAAGACTGTGGACCTGCAGGAT
GCAGAGGAAGCCGTGGAGCTGGTTCAGTATGCTTATTTCAAGAAGGTTCTGGAGAAGGAGAAGAAACGTA
AGAAGGCAAGTGAGGATGAATCAGACCTAGAAGATGAAGAGGAAAAGAGCCAGGAAGACACTGAGCAGAA
GCGGAAAAGGAGGAAGACTCATGCCAAGGATGGAGAGTCCTATGACCCTTACGACTTCAGTGAAGCAGAG
ACGCAGATGCCTCAAGTGCACACCCCAAAGACTGACGATTCCCAAGAGAAGACCGATGATTCTCAGGAGA
CCCAGGACTCCCAGAAAGTGGAACTCAGTGAGCCCAGGCTGAAGGCTTTTAAGGCGGCCCTCTTAGAAGT
GTTCCAGGAAGCTCATGAGCAGTCTGTGGGCATGCTCCACCTCACAGAATCCATCAACCGGAATAGAGAA
GAGCCTTTCTCCTCAGAGGAAATCCAGGCTTGCCTGAGCCGGATGCAGGATGATAACCAGGTCATGGTGT
CTGAGGGCATCGTCTTCCTTATCTGAGGATCC
