>Addgene plasmid #54165 | mEmerald-MCM3-C-19 | addgene partial sequence | sequence record 92358 | EGFP-C 5'-CATGGTCCTGCTGGAGTTCGTG-3'
GAGCTGTACAAGTCCGGAGAAGGGCAAGGGCAAGGGCAAGGGCCGGGCCGCGGCTACGCGTATCGATCCA
TGGCGGGCACAGTAGTGCTGGATGATGTGGAGCTGCGGGAAGCGCAGAGAGACTACTTGGACTTCCTGGA
TGACGAGGAGGACCAAGGCATTTACCAGAACAAGGTTCGGGAACTGATCAGTGACAACCAGTATCGGCTG
ATTGTCAGCGTGAATGACCTGCGCAGGAAGAATGAAAAGAGGGCTAACCGCCTCCTGAACAATGCGTTTG
AGGAGCTGGTTGCCTTCCAGCGGGCCTTGAAGGATTTCGTGGCCTCCATTGACGCCACCTACGCCAAGCA
GTATGAGGAGTTCTACATAGGATTGGAAGGCAGCTTTGGCTCAAAGCACGTTTCTCCCCGGACTCTCACT
TCCTGCTTCCTCAGCTGTGTGGTCTGTGTGGAAGGCATTGTTACTAAATGCTCTCTGGTTCGCCCCAAAG
TCGTTCGCAGTGTTCACTACTGTCCTGCTACTAAGAAGACCATAGAGCGACGCTACTCTGACCTCACCAC
CCTAGTGGCTTTCCCATCCAGTTCTGTTTATCCCACAAAGGATGAGGAGAACAACCCCCTGGAGACAGAG
TATGGCCTGTCTGTCTACAAGGACCACCAGACCATCACCATCCAGGAGATGCCAGAGAAGGCCCCTGCTG
GTCAGCTCCCTCGCTCCGTGGACGTCATTCTAGACGATGACCTGGTGGATAAAGTGAAGCCTGGTGACAG
AATACAGGTGGTGGG
