[The description below was written by a language model from this plasmid's Addgene catalogue record.]
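Description:
mEmerald-MCM3-C-19 is a mammalian expression plasmid built on the mEmerald-C1 backbone (about 4.75 kb without the insert). It produces mouse MCM3 fused to the green fluorescent protein mEmerald. It is maintained as a high-copy plasmid in E. coli under kanamycin selection, and it carries a neomycin resistance marker so that transfected mammalian cells can be selected with G418. No feature table is provided, so elements such as the replication origins and the promoter driving the resistance cassette are not itemised. The listed 3′ sequencing primer implies an SV40 polyadenylation signal downstream of the insert.

The payload is the M. musculus MCM3 coding sequence under control of the CMV promoter, a strong constitutive promoter for mammalian cells. The mEmerald tag is supplied by the backbone and sits at the N terminus of MCM3, consistent with a C1-type layout in which the gene of interest is cloned after the fluorescent protein. The "19" in the name may indicate the length of the linker between the two parts, but the record does not say so, and the cloning method is listed as unknown. mEmerald is a bright monomeric GFP variant, recorded here with excitation at 487 nm and emission at 509 nm.

MCM3 is a subunit of the MCM2-7 replicative helicase complex that is loaded onto chromatin during replication licensing, and the fusion is recorded as localising to the nucleus. The construct therefore serves as a nuclear marker and as a tool for live-cell imaging of Mcm protein behaviour. This fits the associated study, which examined how stably Mcm proteins load onto chromatin in living cells and how replication unloads them.
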