Addgene plasmid #54165: mEmerald-MCM3-C-19
Purpose: Localization: Nucleus, Excitation: 487, Emission: 509
Depositing lab: Michael Davidson. Depositing organization: Florida State University, Tallahassee. Publication: Highly stable loading of Mcm proteins onto chromatin in living cells requires replication to unload. Kuipers MA, Stasevich TJ, Sasaki T, Wilson KA, Hazelwood KL, McNally JG, Davidson MW, Gilbert DM. J Cell Biol. 2011 Jan 10;192(1):29-41. doi: 10.1083/jcb.201007111. PubMed 21220507.
Backbone
  Vector backbone: mEmerald-C1
  Backbone size w/o insert (bp): 4750
  Vector type: Mammalian Expression
  Selectable markers: Neomycin (select with G418)
Growth in bacteria
  Bacterial resistance: Kanamycin, 50 μg/mL
  Growth temperature: 37°C
  Growth strain: DH5alpha
  Copy number: High Copy
Gene/Insert
  Gene/Insert name: MCM3 (alt name: NM_008563.2)
  Species: M. musculus (mouse)
  Promoter: CMV
  Tag / fusion protein: mEmerald (N terminal on backbone)
  Cloning method: Unknown
  Sequencing primers: 5′ CMV-F; 3′ SV40pA-R
Terms and licenses: Academic/Nonprofit Terms; Industry Terms
Depositor comments: . Excitation = 487; Emission = 509. Localization data: Nucleus
How to cite: mEmerald-MCM3-C-19 was a gift from Michael Davidson (Addgene plasmid # 54165 ; http://n2t.net/addgene:54165 ; RRID:Addgene_54165)
